Addgene plasmid #146371: pAc5.1B-lambdaN-HA-DmXRN1_1-573_G
Purpose: Insect Expression of DmXRN1_1-573
Depositing lab: Elisa Izaurralde. Depositing organization: Max Planck Institute for Developmental Biology.
Backbone
  Vector backbone: Unknown
  Vector type: Insect Expression
Growth in bacteria
  Bacterial resistance: Ampicillin, 100 μg/mL
  Growth temperature: 37°C
  Growth strain: DH5alpha
  Copy number: Low Copy
Gene/Insert
  Gene/Insert name: DmXRN1_1-573 (alt name: pacman)
  Species: D. melanogaster (fly)
  Entrez Gene: pcm (a.k.a. Dmel_CG3291, CG3291, DmXrn1, Dmel\CG3291, Pcm, XRN1, XRN1/pcm, Xrn1, Xrn1p)
  Cloning method: Unknown
Terms and licenses: Academic/Nonprofit Terms; Industry Terms: Not Available to Industry
Depositor comments: ORF extracted from NCBI: NM_078684.3 transcript variant A. Plasmids from this collection were made available to the research community and donated after the lab closed. Please note that the sequence provided by the depositing laboratory may be theoretical/predicted or based on Sanger sequencing results. There may be discrepancies between sequencing results obtained by Addgene and the depositor sequence. If an Addgene verified sequence is not available, please contact before placing your order to request that our lab fully sequence the plasmid.
How to cite: pAc5.1B-lambdaN-HA-DmXRN1_1-573_G was a gift from Elisa Izaurralde (Addgene plasmid # 146371 ; http://n2t.net/addgene:146371 ; RRID:Addgene_146371)
