[The description below was written by a language model from this plasmid's Addgene catalogue record and pLannotate feature annotations shown in this document.]
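Description:
pAc5.1B-lambdaN-HA-DmXRN1_1-573_G is an insect expression plasmid of about 7.2 kb. The catalogue lists the backbone as unknown, although the name and features point to a pAc5.1-type vector. It is propagated in E. coli through a ColE1/pUC-family origin and selected with ampicillin via a β-lactamase gene driven by its own bla promoter. The record lists it as low copy, even though this origin type is annotated as high-copy. A short tetracycline-resistance fragment and a piece of SV40 large T antigen sequence are also annotated. Both appear to be non-functional backbone remnants.

Expression is driven by the Drosophila melanogaster actin 5C promoter, a strong constitutive promoter commonly used in fly cell lines. Downstream lies a fusion open reading frame made up of a short fragment of the bacteriophage lambda N protein, an HA epitope (annotated as a partial match to a 3xHA element, consistent in length with a single copy), and residues 1–573 of Drosophila XRN1, also called pacman (pcm). The insert derives from transcript variant A. The annotation software labels it by homology to human XRN1, but the catalogue identifies it as the fly gene. XRN1 is the major cytoplasmic 5'-3' exoribonuclease in mRNA decay. A V5 tag follows the insert, but the record does not show whether it is translated in frame with it. An SV40 polyadenylation signal follows.

The lambda N peptide binds boxB RNA hairpins, so constructs of this kind are typically used to tether a protein to a boxB-containing reporter mRNA and test its effect on transcript stability or translation. The record itself states only insect expression of the fragment. The HA tag allows detection of the fusion protein. The depositor sequence may be theoretical.
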