Features (pLannotate 1.2.2; 11 found; start..end, strand, type, name):
     56..2568    +  promoter       Ac5 promoter: Drosophila melanogaster actin 5C promoter
   2588..2653    +  CDS            N (fragment): REGN_LAMBD - Experimental evidence at protein level: Swiss-Prot protein existence level 1. Plays a role as a transcriptional antitermination factor that allows the virus to initiate its lytic phase. Activates expression of the delayed viral early genes by modifying host RNA polymerase (RNAP) into a form that is resistant to termination signals. This antitermination function requires the host NusA protein which serves to stabilize the interaction between antitermination protein N and host RNA polymerase. From Escherichia phage lambda (Bacteriophage lambda).
   2678..2704    +  CDS            3xHA (fragment): three tandem HA epitope tags
   2750..4468    +  CDS            XRN1 (fragment): XRN1_HUMAN - Also known as SEP1. Experimental evidence at protein level: Swiss-Prot protein existence level 1. Major 5'-3' exoribonuclease involved in mRNA decay. Required for the 5'-3'-processing of the G4 tetraplex-containing DNA and RNA substrates. The kinetic of hydrolysis is faster for G4 RNA tetraplex than for G4 DNA tetraplex and monomeric RNA tetraplex. Binds to RNA and DNA (By similarity). Plays a role in replication-dependent histone mRNA degradation. May act as a tumor suppressor protein in osteogenic sarcoma (OGS). From Homo sapiens (Human).
   4494..4535    +  CDS            V5 tag: epitope tag from simian virus 5
   4635..4769    -  polyA_signal   SV40 poly(A) signal: SV40 polyadenylation signal
   4792..4876    -  CDS            large T antigen (fragment): large T antigen from SV40 (simian virus 40)
   4877..5347    +  CDS            TcR (fragment): tetracycline efflux protein; tet; confers resistance to tetracycline
   5391..5979    -  rep_origin     ori: high-copy-number ColE1/pMB1/pBR322/pUC origin of replication
   6150..7010    -  CDS            AmpR: β-lactamase; bla; confers resistance to ampicillin, carbenicillin, and related antibiotics
   7011..7115    -  promoter       AmpR promoter: bla
>Addgene plasmid #146371 | pAc5.1B-lambdaN-HA-DmXRN1_1-573_G | depositor full sequence | sequence record 288816 | Full Sequence
CTTCAAGGAATTAATTCTATATTCTAAAAACACAAATGATACTTCTAAAAAAAATCATGAATGGCATCAA
CTCTGAATCAAATCTTTGCAGATGCACCTACTTCTCATTTCCACTGTCACATCATTTTTCCAGATCTCGC
TGCCTGTTATGTGGCCCACAAACCAAGACACGTTTTATGGCCATTAAAGCTGGCTGATCGTCGCCAAACA
CCAAATACATATCAATATGTACATTCGAGAAAGAAGCGATCAAAGAAGCGTCTTCGGGCGAGTAGGAGAA
TGCGGAGGAGAAGGAGAACGAGCTGATCTAGTATCTCTCCACAATCCAATGCCAACTGACCAACTGGCCA
TATTCGGAGCAATTTGAAGCCAATTTCCATCGCCTGGCGATCGCTCCATTCTTGGCTATATGTTTTTCAC
CGTTCCCGGGGCCATTTTCAAAGACTCGTCGGTAAGATAAGATTGTGTCACTCGCTGTCTCTCTTCATTT
GTCGAAGAATGCTGAGGAATTTCGCGATGACGTCGGCGAGTATTTTGAAGAATGAGAATAATTTGTATTT
ATACGAAAATCAGTTAGTGGAATTTTCTACAAAAACATGTTATCTATAGATAATTTTGTTGCAAAATATG
TTGACTATGACAAAGATTGTATGTATATACCTTTAATGTATTCTCATTTTCTTATGTATTTATAATGGCA
ATGATGATACTGATGATATTTTAAGATGATGCCAGACCACAGGCTGATTTCTGCGTCTTTTGCCGAACGC
AGTGCATGTGCGGTTGTTGTTTTTTGGAATAGTTTCAATTTTCGGACTGTCCGCTTTGATTTCAGTTTCT
TGGCTTATTCAAAAAGCAAAGTAAAGCCAAAAAAGCGAGATGGCAATACCAAATGCGGCAAAACGGTAGT
GGAAGGAAAGGGGTGCGGGGCAGCGGAAGGAAGGGTGGGGCGGGGCGTGGCGGGGTCTGTGGCTGGGCGC
GACGTCACCGACGTTGGAGCCACTCCTTTGACCATGTGTGCGTGTGTGTATTATTCGTGTCTCGCCACTC
GCCGGTTGTTTTTTTCTTTTTATCTCGCTCTCTCTAGCGCCATCTCGTACGCATGCTCAACGCACCGCAT
GTTGCCGTGTCCTTTATGCGTCATTTTGGCTCGAAATAGGCAATTATTTAAACAAAGATTAGTCAACGAA
AACGCTAAAATAAATAAGTCTACAATATGGTTACTTATTGCCATGTGTGTGCAGCCAACGATAGCAACAA
AAGCAACAACACAGTGGCTTTCCCTCTTTCACTTTTTGTTTGCAAGCGCGTGCGAGCAAGACGGCACGAC
CGGCAAACGCAATTACGCTGACAAAGAGCAGACGAAGTTTTGGCCGAAAAACATCAAGGCGCCTGATACG
AATGCATTTGCAATAACAATTGCGATATTTAATATTGTTTATGAAGCTGTTTGACTTCAAAACACACAAA
AAAAAAAATAAAACAAATTATTTGAAAGAGAATTAGGAATCGGACAGCTTATCGTTACGGGCTAACAGCA
CACCGAGACGAAATAGCTTACCTGACGTCACAGCCTCTGGAAGAACTGCCGCCAAGCAGAGAGAGAGAGA
AAAAGAGGGAGAGCAGCTTAGACCGCATGTGCTTGTGTGTGAGGCGTCTCTCTCTTCGTCTCCTGTTTGC
GCAAACGCATAGACTGCACTGAGAAAATCGATTACCTATTTTTTATGAATGAATATTTGCACTATTACTA
TTCAAAACTATTAAGATAGCAATCACATTCAATAGCCAAATACTATACCACCTGAGCGATGCAACGAAAT
GATCAATTTGAGCAAAAATGCTGCATATTTAGGACGGCATCATTATAGAAATGCTTCTTGCTGTGTACTT
TTCTCTCGTCTGGCAGCTGTTTCGCCGTTATTGTTAAAACCGGCTTAAGTTAGGTGTGTTTTCTACGACT
AGTGATGCCCCTACTAGAAGATGTGTGTTGCACAAATGTCCCTGAATAACCAATTTGAAGTGCAGATAGC
AGTAAACGTAAGCTAATATGAATATTATTTAACTGTAATGTTTTAATATCGCTGGACATTACTAATAAAC
CCACTATAAACACATGTACATATGTATGTTTTGGCATACAATGAGTAGTTGGGGAAAAAATGTGTAAAAG
CACCGTGACCATCACAGCATAAAGATAACCAGCTGAAGTATCGAATATGAGTAACCCCCAAATTGAATCA
CATGCCGCAACTGATAGGACCCATGGAAGTACACTCTTCATGGCGATATACAAGACACACACAAGCACGA
ACACCCAGTTGCGGAGGAAATTCTCCGTAAATGAAAACCCAATCGGCGAACAATTCATACCCATATATGG
TAAAAGTTTTGAACGCGACTTGAGAGCGGAGAGCATTGCGGCTGATAAGGTTTTAGCGCTAAGCGGGCTT
TATAAAACGGGCTGCGGGACCAGTTTTCATATCACTACCGTTTGAGTTCTTGTGCTGTGTGGATACTCCT
CCCGACACAAAGCCGCTCCATCAGCCAGCAGTCGTCTAATCCAGAGACCCCGGATCGGGGTACCAACATG
GACGCACAAACACGACGACGTGAGCGTCGCGCTGAGAAACAAGCTCAATGGAAAGCTGCAAACGGTGGAT
CTCCTCCACATATGGCTTACCCATACGATGTTCCAGATTACGCTCCTCCAAGCTTGAATTCTGCAGATAT
CCAGCACAGTGGCGGCCGCATGGGCGTTCCCAAGTTCTTTCGCTACATCAGCGAGCGATATCCGTGCCTC
AGCGAATTGGCGCGGGAGCACTGCATACCCGAGTTCGACAATCTGTACTTGGACATGAACGGCATTGTCC
ACAACTGCTCGCATCCGGACGACAACAACATACACTTTCACCTGGAGGAGGAGCAGATATTCCAGGAAAT
CTTCAACTACGTAGACAAGCTGTTCTACCTGATCAAGCCGCAGCGCCTCTTCTTCCTTTCAGTTGACGGG
GTGGCTCCACGGGCCAAGATGAACCAGCAGCGCAGCCGGCGATTCCGGACGGCGCGCGAGGCGGAGCAGC
AGGAGGCCAAGGCGGCCCAGCGAGGCGAGTTGCGAGAGCACGAGCGCTTCGACAGCAACTGCATTACGCC
GGGCACCGAATTCATGGTGCGTCTGCAGGAGGGACTGCGCGCCTTTCTCAAAACGAAGATTTCGACGGAT
CCGCTGTGGCAGCGTTGCACCGTAATCCTAAGTGGCCAGGAGGCGCCCGGCGAGGGCGAGCACAAGATCA
TGGACTACATTCGGTACATGAAGACGCAGCCGGACTATGATCCCAATACACGACACTGCCTTTACGGCCT
GGACGCCGATCTGATCATTCTGGGCCTCTGCACCCACGAGCTGCACTTCGTGGTGCTGCGCGAGGAGGTC
AAGTTCGGGCGCAACGTCAAGCGCACCTCGGTGGAGGAGACGCGCTTCTTCCTGCTGCACCTGGGTCTGC
TGCGCGAGTACCTCGAGCTGGAGTTCGACGCCCTGAGAACAGACGAGCACAAATTGGACATTGCGCAGCT
TATCGACGACTGGGTGCTGATGGGCTTTTTGGTCGGCAACGACTTCATTCCCCACCTGCCGTGCCTGCAC
ATTTCATCAAATGCACTGCCGCTGCTCTACCGCACCTACATCGGCATTTACCCGACCCTCGGCGGCAACA
TCAACGAGAACGGCAAGCTCAACCTGCGCCGCTTGCAGATTTTCATATCGGCCCTCACCGAGGTGGAGCT
GGATCACTTCAAGGAGCACGCCGACGACTTGAAGTACATGAACAACAAATCAGAGGCGTTCGACATGGAC
GTCGGCGAGATCACCGAGTCTCAAAACCTCGACTCCGATCTCGGAGCCCTCATCAACAAGAGCATGCTGC
TCTACGATGACGACAGCGAGGAGGACTGCTCCGACGAGAACGCGGTTCTTCTGAAGGAGTTCCAGAACTA
CAAGCGAAACTTCTACCGCAACAAGTTCAAGCGTGATCCGAATGATGAACTGATCGAGGAACTGTGCCAC
CACTACGTCAATGCGCTGCAGTGGGTGCTCGACTACTACTACCGTGGCGTGCAGTCCTGGGACTGGTACT
ATCCCTTCCACTACACTCCATTCATCAGCGACCTCAAGAACATCGAGCAGGTGGAGATCGCCTTCCACAT
GGGCACGCCCTTTCTGCCATTCCAGCAGCTTCTGGCGGTACTGCCGGCGGCCAGTGCAAAGCTTCTCCCT
GTCGCCTACCACGACCTCATGCTGCTGCCGACCAGCCCGCTGGCCGAGTTCTATCCACTGGAGTTCGAGA
GCGACCTCAATGGCAAGAAACACGATTGGGAGGCGGTTGTGCTGATACCCTTCATCGATGAGGGTCGGCT
GCTGGCCGCTATGCTGCCATGCGAGGCTCAGCTGTCGCTGGAGGAGCGCGAACGCAACTAGTCTAGAGGG
CCCGCGGTTCGAAGGTAAGCCTATCCCTAACCCTCTCCTCGGTCTCGATTCTACGCGTACCGGTCATCAT
CACCATCACCATTGAGTTTAAACCCGCTGATCAGCCTCGACTGTGCCTTCTAAGGCCTGAGCTCGCTGAT
CAGCCTCGATCGAGGATCCAGACATGATAAGATACATTGATGAGTTTGGACAAACCACAACTAGAATGCA
GTGAAAAAAATGCTTTATTTGTGAAATTTGTGATGCTATTGCTTTATTTGTAACCATTATAAGCTGCAAT
AAACAAGTTAACAACAACAATTGCATTCATTTTATGTTTCAGGTTCAGGGGGAGGTGTGGGAGGTTTTTT
AAAGCAAGTAAAACCTCTACAAATGTGGTATGGCTGATTATGATCAGTCGACCGATGCCCTTGAGAGCCT
TCAACCCAGTCAGCTCCTTCCGGTGGGCGCGGGGCATGACTATCGTCGCCGCACTTATGACTGTCTTCTT
TATCATGCAACTCGTAGGACAGGTGCCGGCAGCGCTCTGGGTCATTTTCGGCGAGGACCGCTTTCGCTGG
AGCGCGACGATGATCGGCCTGTCGCTTGCGGTATTCGGAATCTTGCACGCCCTCGCTCAAGCCTTCGTCA
CTGGTCCCGCCACCAAACGTTTCGGCGAGAAGCAGGCCATTATCGCCGGCATGGCGGCCGACGCGCTGGG
CTACGTCTTGCTGGCGTTCGCGACGCGAGGCTGGATGGCCTTCCCCATTATGATTCTTCTCGCTTCCGGC
GGCATCGGGATGCCCGCGTTGCAGGCCATGCTGTCCAGGCAGGTAGATGACGACCATCAGGGACAGCTTC
AAGGATCGCTCGCGGCTCTTACCAGCCAGCAAAAGGCCAGGAACCGTAAAAAGGCCGCGTTGCTGGCGTT
TTTCCATAGGCTCCGCCCCCCTGACGAGCATCACAAAAATCGACGCTCAAGTCAGAGGTGGCGAAACCCG
ACAGGACTATAAAGATACCAGGCGTTTCCCCCTGGAAGCTCCCTCGTGCGCTCTCCTGTTCCGACCCTGC
CGCTTACCGGATACCTGTCCGCCTTTCTCCCTTCGGGAAGCGTGGCGCTTTCTCAATGCTCACGCTGTAG
GTATCTCAGTTCGGTGTAGGTCGTTCGCTCCAAGCTGGGCTGTGTGCACGAACCCCCCGTTCAGCCCGAC
CGCTGCGCCTTATCCGGTAACTATCGTCTTGAGTCCAACCCGGTAAGACACGACTTATCGCCACTGGCAG
CAGCCACTGGTAACAGGATTAGCAGAGCGAGGTATGTAGGCGGTGCTACAGAGTTCTTGAAGTGGTGGCC
TAACTACGGCTACACTAGAAGGACAGTATTTGGTATCTGCGCTCTGCTGAAGCCAGTTACCTTCGGAAAA
AGAGTTGGTAGCTCTTGATCCGGCAAACAAACCACCGCTGGTAGCGGTGGTTTTTTTGTTTGCAAGCAGC
AGATTACGCGCAGAAAAAAAGGATCTCAAGAAGATCCTTTGATCTTTTCTACGGGGTCTGACGCTCAGTG
GAACGAAAACTCACGTTAAGGGATTTTGGTCATGAGATTATCAAAAAGGATCTTCACCTAGATCCTTTTA
AATTAAAAATGAAGTTTTAAATCAATCTAAAGTATATATGAGTAAACTTGGTCTGACAGTTACCAATGCT
TAATCAGTGAGGCACCTATCTCAGCGATCTGTCTATTTCGTTCATCCATAGTTGCCTGACTCCCCGTCGT
GTAGATAACTACGATACGGGAGGGCTTACCATCTGGCCCCAGTGCTGCAATGATACCGCGAGACCCACGC
TCACCGGCTCCAGATTTATCAGCAATAAACCAGCCAGCCGGAAGGGCCGAGCGCAGAAGTGGTCCTGCAA
CTTTATCCGCCTCCATCCAGTCTATTAATTGTTGCCGGGAAGCTAGAGTAAGTAGTTCGCCAGTTAATAG
TTTGCGCAACGTTGTTGCCATTGCTGCAGGCATCGTGGTGTCACGCTCGTCGTTTGGTATGGCTTCATTC
AGCTCCGGTTCCCAACGATCAAGGCGAGTTACATGATCCCCCATGTTGTGCAAAAAAGCGGTTAGCTCCT
TCGGTCCTCCGATCGTTGTCAGAAGTAAGTTGGCCGCAGTGTTATCACTCATGGTTATGGCAGCACTGCA
TAATTCTCTTACTGTCATGCCATCCGTAAGATGCTTTTCTGTGACTGGTGAGTACTCAACCAAGTCATTC
TGAGAATAGTGTATGCGGCGACCGAGTTGCTCTTGCCCGGCGTCAACACGGGATAATACCGCGCCACATA
GCAGAACTTTAAAAGTGCTCATCATTGGAAAACGTTCTTCGGGGCGAAAACTCTCAAGGATCTTACCGCT
GTTGAGATCCAGTTCGATGTAACCCACTCGTGCACCCAACTGATCTTCAGCATCTTTTACTTTCACCAGC
GTTTCTGGGTGAGCAAAAACAGGAAGGCAAAATGCCGCAAAAAAGGGAATAAGGGCGACACGGAAATGTT
GAATACTCATACTCTTCCTTTTTCAATATTATTGAAGCATTTATCAGGGTTATTGTCTCATGAGCGGATA
CATATTTGAATGTATTTAGAAAAATAAACAAATAGGGGTTCCGCGCACATTTCCCCGAAAAGTGCCACCT
GACGTCTAAGAAACCATTATTATCATGACATTAACCTATAAAAATAGGCGTATCACGAGGCCCTTTCGT
